>Addgene plasmid #11364 | pBABE-hygro NM23 H1 WT | addgene partial sequence | sequence record 18222 | 11364 with pBABE5'
CTGTGAGCGTACCTTCATTGCGATCAAACCAGATGGGGTCCAGCGGGGTCTTGTGGGAGAGATTATCAAG
CGTTTTGAGCAGAAAGGATTCCGCCTTGTTGGTCTGAAATTCATGCAAGCTTCCGAAGATCTTCTCAAGG
AACACTACGTTGACCTGAAGGACCGTCCATTCTTTGCCGGCCTGGTGAAATACATGCACTCAGGGCCGGT
AGTTGCCATGGTCTGGGAGGGGCTGAATGTGGTGAAGACGGGCCGAGTCATGCTCGGGGAGACCAACCCT
GCAGACTCCAAGCCTGGGACCATCCGTGGAGACTTCTGCATACAAGTTGGCAGGAACATTATACATGGCA
GTGATTCTGTGGAGAGTGCAGAGAAGGAGATCGGCTTGTGGTTTCACCCTGAGGAACTGGTAGATTACAC
GAGCTGTGCTCAGAACTGGATCTATGAATGACAGGAGGATCCCAGTGTGGTGGTACGTAGGAATTCGCCA
GCACAGTGGTCGACCCTGTGGAATGTGTGTCAGTTAGGGTGTGGAAAGTCCCCAGGCTCCCCAGCAGGCA
GAAGTATGCAAAGCATGCATCTCAATTAGTCAGCAACCAGGTGTGGAAAGTCCCCAGGCTCCCCAGCAGG
CAGAAGTATGCAAAGCATGCATCTCAATTAGTCAGCAACCATAGTCCCGCCCCTAACTCCGCCCATCCCG
CCCCTAACTCCGCCCAGTTCCGCCCATTC
