[The description below was written by a language model from this plasmid's Addgene catalogue record.]
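Description:
pBABE-hygro NM23 H1 WT is a retroviral mammalian expression plasmid built on the pBABE-hygro backbone (about 5.6 kb without insert). It carries the wild-type human NM23-H1 coding sequence, the product of the NME1 gene, also known as nucleoside diphosphate kinase A and described as a putative tumor metastasis suppressor. The insert is roughly 500 bp and was cloned by restriction digestion into a BamHI site, with BamHI retained at both ends. Because the same enzyme flanks both sides, insert orientation is not dictated by the cloning strategy. The record lists a pBABE 5′ primer for sequencing across the upstream junction. No epitope tag or reporter fusion is recorded.

In bacteria the plasmid is maintained at high copy under ampicillin selection. No feature table accompanies the entry, so the promoters and viral elements are not explicitly listed. pBABE vectors in general are Moloney murine leukemia virus-based designs in which the long terminal repeats and a packaging signal flank the cargo. The 5′ LTR drives transcription of the inserted gene, and a separate internal promoter expresses the drug-resistance marker, here hygromycin resistance. Transfecting such a plasmid into a packaging cell line yields replication-defective retrovirus, which integrates the cassette into dividing target cells so that stable expressors can be selected with hygromycin.

The associated publication concerns the interaction between the Ras-related GTPase Rad and NM23 as a mechanism of GTPase regulation. This suggests the construct was used to stably overexpress wild-type NM23-H1 in mammalian cells. The "WT" designation implies that mutant versions exist for comparison, although the record does not describe them.
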