Addgene plasmid #11364: pBABE-hygro NM23 H1 WT
Depositing lab: Ronald Kahn. Depositing organization: Joslin Diabetes Center. Publication: Interaction of the Ras-related protein associated with diabetes rad and the putative tumor metastasis suppressor NM23 provides a novel mechanism of GTPase regulation. Zhu J, Tseng YH, Kantor JD, Rhodes CJ, Zetter BR, Moyers JS, Kahn CR. Proc Natl Acad Sci U S A. 1999 Dec 21. 96(26):14911-8. 10.1073/pnas.96.26.14911 PubMed 10611312.
Backbone
  Vector backbone: pBABE-hygro
  Backbone size w/o insert (bp): 5558
  Vector type: Mammalian Expression, Retroviral
  Selectable markers: Hygromycin
Growth in bacteria
  Bacterial resistance: Ampicillin, 100 μg/mL
  Growth temperature: 37°C
  Growth strain: DH5alpha
  Copy number: High Copy
Gene/Insert
  Gene/Insert name: NM23 H1
  Species: H. sapiens (human)
  Insert size (bp): 500
  Entrez Gene: NME1 (a.k.a. AWD, GAAD, NB, NBS, NDK1, NDKA, NDPK A, NDPK-A, NDPKA, NM23, NM23-H1)
  Cloning method: Restriction Enzyme; 5′ cloning site BamHI (not destroyed); 3′ cloning site BamHI (not destroyed)
  Sequencing primers: 5′ pBABE 5'
Terms and licenses: Academic/Nonprofit Terms; Industry Terms: Not Available to Industry
How to cite: pBABE-hygro NM23 H1 WT was a gift from Ronald Kahn (Addgene plasmid # 11364 ; http://n2t.net/addgene:11364 ; RRID:Addgene_11364)
